>Addgene plasmid #175525 | pcDNA5/FRT/TO_H2B-HaloTag10-T2A-Tomm20-HaloTag9 | addgene full sequence | sequence record 343791 | Addgene NGS Result
CTGACGTCGACGGATCGGGAGATCTCCCGATCCCCTATGGTGCACTCTCAGTACAATCTGCTCTGATGCC
GCATAGTTAAGCCAGTATCTGCTCCCTGCTTGTGTGTTGGAGGTCGCTGAGTAGTGCGCGAGCAAAATTT
AAGCTACAACAAGGCAAGGCTTGACCGACAATTGCATGAAGAATCTGCTTAGGGTTAGGCGTTTTGCGCT
GCTTCGCGATGTACGGGCCAGATATACGCGTTGACATTGATTATTGACTAGTTATTAATAGTAATCAATT
ACGGGGTCATTAGTTCATAGCCCATATATGGAGTTCCGCGTTACATAACTTACGGTAAATGGCCCGCCTG
GCTGACCGCCCAACGACCCCCGCCCATTGACGTCAATAATGACGTATGTTCCCATAGTAACGCCAATAGG
GACTTTCCATTGACGTCAATGGGTGGAGTATTTACGGTAAACTGCCCACTTGGCAGTACATCAAGTGTAT
CATATGCCAAGTACGCCCCCTATTGACGTCAATGACGGTAAATGGCCCGCCTGGCATTATGCCCAGTACA
TGACCTTATGGGACTTTCCTACTTGGCAGTACATCTACGTATTAGTCATCGCTATTACCATGGTGATGCG
GTTTTGGCAGTACATCAATGGGCGTGGATAGCGGTTTGACTCACGGGGATTTCCAAGTCTCCACCCCATT
GACGTCAATGGGAGTTTGTTTTGGCACCAAAATCAACGGGACTTTCCAAAATGTCGTAACAACTCCGCCC
CATTGACGCAAATGGGCGGTAGGCGTGTACGGTGGGAGGTCTATATAAGCAGAGCTCTCCCTATCAGTGA
TAGAGATCTCCCTATCAGTGATAGAGATCGTCGACGAGCTCGTTTAGTGAACCGTCAGATCGCCTGGAGA
CGCCATCCACGCTGTTTTGACCTCCATAGAAGACACCGGGACCGATCCAGCCTCCGGACTCTAGCGTTTA
AACTTAAGCTTGGTACCGAGCTCGGATCCACTAGTCCAGTGTGGTGGAATTCTGCAGATATCCAGCAACC
ATGCCAGAGCCAGCGAAGTCTGCTCCCGCCCCGAAAAAGGGCTCCAAGAAGGCGGTGACTAAGGCGCAGA
AGAAAGGCGGCAAGAAGCGCAAGCGCAGCCGCAAGGAGAGCTATTCCATCTATGTGTACAAGGTTCTGAA
GCAGGTCCACCCTGACACCGGCATTTCGTCCAAGGCCATGGGCATCATGAATTCGTTTGTGAACGACATT
TTCGAGCGCATCGCAGGTGAGGCTTCCCGCCTGGCGCATTACAACAAGCGCTCGACCATCACCTCCAGGG
AGATCCAGACGGCCGTGCGCCTGCTGCTGCCTGGGGAGTTGGCCAAGCACGCCGTGTCCGAGGGTACTAA
GGCCATCACCAAGTACACCAGCGCTAAGGCTAGCGGATCCGAAATCGGTACTGGCTTTCCATTCGACCCC
CATTATGTGGAAGTCCTGGGCGAGCGCATGCACTACGTCGATGTTGGTCCGCGCGATGGCACCCCTGTGC
TGTTCCTGCACGGTAACCCGACCTCCTCCTACGTGTGGCGCAACATCATCCCGCATGTTGCACCGACCCA
TCGCTGCATTGCTCCAGACCTGATCGGTATGGGCAAATCCGACAAACCAGACCTGGGTTATTTCTTCGAC
GACCACGTCCGCTTCATGGATGCCTTCATCGAAGCCCTGGGTCTGGAAGAGGTCGTCCTGGTCATTCACG
ACTGGGGCTCCGCTCTGGGTTTCCACTGGGCCAAGCGCAATCCAGAGCGCGTCAAAGGTATTGCATTTAT
GGAGTTCATCCGCCCTATCCCGACCTGGGACGAATGGCCAGAATTTGCCCGCGAGACCTTCCAGGCCTTC
CGCACCACCGACGTCGGCCGCAAGCTGATCATCGATTGGAACGTTTTTATCGAGGGTACGCTGCCGATGG
GTGTCGTCCGCCCGCTGACTGAAGTCGAGATGGACCATTACCGCGAGCCGTTCCTGAATCCTGTTGACCG
CGAGCCACTGTGGCGCTTCCCAAACGAGCTGCCAATCGCCGGTGAGCCAGCGAACATCGTCGCGCTGGTC
GAAGAATACATGGACTGGCTGCACCAGTCCCCTGTCCCGAAGCTGCTGTTCTGGGGCACCCCAGGCGTTC
TGATCCCACCGGCCGAAGCCGCTCGCCTGGCCAAAAGCCTGCCTAACTGCAAGGCTGTGGACATCGGCCC
GGGTCTGAATCTGCTGCAAGAAGACAACCCGGACCTGATCGGCAGCGAGATCGCGCGCTGGCTGTCTACT
CTGGAGATTTCCGGTGGCCGCGGCAGTGGAGAGGGCAGAGGAAGTCTGCTAACATGCGGTGACGTCGAGG
AGAATCCTGGCCCAATGGTGGGTCGGAACAGCGCCATCGCCGCCGGTGTATGCGGGGCCCTTTTCATTGG
GTACTGCATCTACTTCGACCGCAAAAGACGAAGTGACCCCAACTTCAAGAACAGGCTTCGAGAACGAAGA
AAGAAACAGAAGCTTGCCAAGGAGAGAGCTGGGCTTTCCAAGTTACCTGACCTTAAAGATGCTGAAGCTG
TTCAGAAGTTCTTCCTTGAAGAAATACAGCTTGGTGAAGAGTTACTAGCTCAAGGTGAATATGAGAAGGG
CGTAGACCATCTGACAAATGCAATTGCTGTGTGTGGACAGCCACAGCAGTTACTGCAGGTCTTACAGCAA
ACTCTTCCACCACCAGTGTTCCAGATGCTTCTGACTAAGCTCCCAACAATTAGTCAGAGAATTGTAAGTG
CTCAGAGCTTGGCTGAAGATGATGTGGAAGGCGGTAGCGGGGATCCACCGGTCGCCACCGAGATTGGCAC
AGGGTTTCCCTTTGACCCTCATTACGTTGAGGTGCTGGGTGAGAGGATGCACTATGTCGATGTGGGACCC
CGTGATGGCACACCTGTGCTGTTTCTCCATGGCAATCCTACCAGCTCCTATGTGTGGAGGAACATCATAC
CGCATGTGGCTCCAACGCACCGATGTATCGCACCAGATCTGATCGGGATGGGAAAGAGCGACAAACCTGA
TCTGGGATACTTCTTCGATGACCACGTGCGCTTCATGGACGCCTTTATCGAGGCTTTGGGGCTTGAGGAG
GTAGTGCTGGTCATCCACGATTGGGGATCTGCCCTGGGGTTTCATTGGGCGAAACGCAATCCTGAGAGGG
TTAAGGGCATAGCCTTCATGGAGTTCATACGGCCCATTCCAACATGGGACGAATGGCCGGAATTTGCTCG
GGAAACCTTTCAAGCGTTCCGCACTACCGATGTTGGGAGAAAGCTCATCATCGACCACAACGTGTTCATC
GAAGGAACTCTCCGGATGGGTGTGGTACGACCCTTGACTGAAGTCGAGATGGACCACTATAGAGAGCCGT
TTCTCAACCCAGTGGACAGAGAACCTCTGTGGAGGTTCCCCAACGAACTTCCCATTGCAGGCGAACCAGC
CAATATCGTCGCCCTCGTTGAGGAGTACATGGACTGGTTGCATCAGTCACCAGTACCCAAGCTGTTGTTC
TGGGGTACACCAGGAGTGCTGATTCCTCCCGCAGAAGCAGCTCGGCTGGCTAAGTCTCTTCCCAACTGCA
AAGCCGTCGACATTGGCCCAGGTCTGAATCTGCTTCAGGAGGATAATCCTGATCTGATTGGCAGTGAGAT
TGCCAGATGGCTGTCAACCCTGGAAATCTCCGGTAACCGCTCGAGTCTAGAGGGCCCGTTTAAACCCGCT
GATCAGCCTCGACTGTGCCTTCTAGTTGCCAGCCATCTGTTGTTTGCCCCTCCCCCGTGCCTTCCTTGAC
CCTGGAAGGTGCCACTCCCACTGTCCTTTCCTAATAAAATGAGGAAATTGCATCGCATTGTCTGAGTAGG
TGTCATTCTATTCTGGGGGGTGGGGTGGGGCAGGACAGCAAGGGGGAGGATTGGGAAGACAATAGCAGGC
ATGCTGGGGATGCGGTGGGCTCTATGGCTTCTGAGGCGGAAAGAACCAGCTGGGGCTCTAGGGGGTATCC
CC
[124 nt withheld, positions 4063-4186]
C
[91 nt withheld, positions 4188-4278]
AGGGTGATGGTTCACGTACCTAGAAGTTCCTATTCCGAAGTTCCTATTCTCTAGAAAGTATAGGAACTTC
CTTGGCCAAAAAGCCTGAACTCACCGCGACGTCTGTCGAGAAGTTTCTGATCGAAAAGTTCGACAGCGTC
TCCGACCTGATGCAGCTCTCGGAGGGCGAAGAATCTCGTGCTTTCAGCTTCGATGTAGGAGGGCGTGGAT
ATGTCCTGCGGGTAAATAGCTGCGCCGATGGTTTCTACAAAGATCGTTATGTTTATCGGCACTTTGCATC
GGCCGCGCTCCCGATTCCGGAAGTGCTTGACATTGGGGAATTCAGCGAGAGCCTGACCTATTGCATCTCC
CGCCGTGCACAGGGTGTCACGTTGCAAGACCTGCCTGAAACCGAACTGCCCGCTGTTCTGCAGCCGGTCG
CGGAGGCCATGGATGCGATCGCTGCGGCCGATCTTAGCCAGACGAGCGGGTTCGGCCCATTCGGACCGCA
AGGAATCGGTCAATACACTACATGGCGTGATTTCATATGCGCGATTGCTGATCCCCATGTGTATCACTGG
CAAACTGTGATGGACGACACCGTCAGTGCGTCCGTCGCGCAGGCTCTCGATGAGCTGATGCTTTGGGCCG
AGGACTGCCCCGAAGTCCGGCACCTCGTGCACGCGGATTTCGGCTCCAACAATGTCCTGACGGACAATGG
CCGCATAACAGCGGTCATTGACTGGAGCGAGGCGATGTTCGGGGATTCCCAATACGAGGTCGCCAACATC
TTCTTCTGGAGGCCGTGGTTGGCTTGTATGGAGCAGCAGACGCGCTACTTCGAGCGGAGGCATCCGGAGC
TTGCAGGATCGCCGCGGCTCCGGGCGTATATGCTCCGCATTGGTCTTGACCAACTCTATCAGAGCTTGGT
TGACGGCAATTTCGATGATGCAGCTTGGGCGCAGGGTCGATGCGACGCAATCGTCCGATCCGGAGCCGGG
ACTGTCGGGCGTACACAAATCGCCCGCAGAAGCGCGGCCGTCTGGACCGATGGCTGTGTAGAAGTACTCG
CCGATAGTGGAAACCGACGCCCCAGCACTCGTCCGAGGGCAAAGGAATAGCACGTACTACGAGATTTCGA
TTCCACCGCCGCCTTCTATGAAAGGTTGGGCTTCGGAATCGTTTTCCGGGACGCCGGCTGGATGATCCTC
CAGCGCGGGGATCTCATGCTGGAGTTCTTCGCCCACCCCAACTTGTTTATTGCAGCTTATAATGGTTACA
AATAAAGCAATAGCATCACAAATTTCACAAATAAAGCATTTTTTTCACTGCATTCTAGTTGTGGTTTGTC
CAAACTCATCAATGTATCTTATCATGTCTGTATACCGTCGACCTCTAGCTAGAGCTTGGCGTAATCATGG
TCATAGCTGTTTCCTGTGTGAAATTGTTATCCGCTCACAATTCCACACAACATACGAGCCGGAAGCATAA
AGTGTAAAGCCTGGGGTGCCTAATGAGTGAGCTAACTCACATTAATTGCGTTGCGCTCACTGCCCGCTTT
CCAGTCGGGAAACCTGTCGTGCCAGCTGCATTAATGAATCGGCCAACGCGCGGGGAGAGGCGGTTTGCGT
ATTGGGCGCTCTTCCGCTTCCTCGCTCACTGACTCGCTGCGCTCGGTCGTTCGGCTGCGGCGAGCGGTAT
CAGCTCACTCAAAGGCGGTAATACGGTTATCCACAGAATCAGGGGATAACGCAGGAAAGAACATGTGAGC
AAAAGGCCAGCAAAAGGCCAGGAACCGTAAAAAGGCCGCGTTGCTGGCGTTTTTCCATAGGCTCCGCCCC
CCTGACGAGCATCACAAAAATCGACGCTCAAGTCAGAGGTGGCGAAACCCGACAGGACTATAAAGATACC
AGGCGTTTCCCCCTGGAAGCTCCCTCGTGCGCTCTCCTGTTCCGACCCTGCCGCTTACCGGATACCTGTC
CGCCTTTCTCCCTTCGGGAAGCGTGGCGCTTTCTCATAGCTCACGCTGTAGGTATCTCAGTTCGGTGTAG
GTCGTTCGCTCCAAGCTGGGCTGTGTGCACGAACCCCCCGTTCAGCCCGACCGCTGCGCCTTATCCGGTA
ACTATCGTCTTGAGTCCAACCCGGTAAGACACGACTTATCGCCACTGGCAGCAGCCACTGGTAACAGGAT
TAGCAGAGCGAGGTATGTAGGCGGTGCTACAGAGTTCTTGAAGTGGTGGCCTAACTACGGCTACACTAGA
AGAACAGTATTTGGTATCTGCGCTCTGCTGAAGCCAGTTACCTTCGGAAAAAGAGTTGGTAGCTCTTGAT
CCGGCAAACAAACCACCGCTGGTAGCGGTGGTTTTTTTGTTTGCAAGCAGCAGATTACGCGCAGAAAAAA
AGGATCTCAAGAAGATCCTTTGATCTTTTCTACGGGGTCTGACGCTCAGTGGAACGAAAACTCACGTTAA
GGGATTTTGGTCATGAGATTATCAAAAAGGATCTTCACCTAGATCCTTTTAAATTAAAAATGAAGTTTTA
AATCAATCTAAAGTATATATGAGTAAACTTGGTCTGACAGTTACCAATGCTTAATCAGTGAGGCACCTAT
CTCAGCGATCTGTCTATTTCGTTCATCCATAGTTGCCTGACTCCCCGTCGTGTAGATAACTACGATACGG
GAGGGCTTACCATCTGGCCCCAGTGCTGCAATGATACCGCGAGACCCACGCTCACCGGCTCCAGATTTAT
CAGCAATAAACCAGCCAGCCGGAAGGGCCGAGCGCAGAAGTGGTCCTGCAACTTTATCCGCCTCCATCCA
GTCTATTAATTGTTGCCGGGAAGCTAGAGTAAGTAGTTCGCCAGTTAATAGTTTGCGCAACGTTGTTGCC
ATTGCTACAGGCATCGTGGTGTCACGCTCGTCGTTTGGTATGGCTTCATTCAGCTCCGGTTCCCAACGAT
CAAGGCGAGTTACATGATCCCCCATGTTGTGCAAAAAAGCGGTTAGCTCCTTCGGTCCTCCGATCGTTGT
CAGAAGTAAGTTGGCCGCAGTGTTATCACTCATGGTTATGGCAGCACTGCATAATTCTCTTACTGTCATG
CCATCCGTAAGATGCTTTTCTGTGACTGGTGAGTACTCAACCAAGTCATTCTGAGAATAGTGTATGCGGC
GACCGAGTTGCTCTTGCCCGGCGTCAATACGGGATAATACCGCGCCACATAGCAGAACTTTAAAAGTGCT
CATCATTGGAAAACGTTCTTCGGGGCGAAAACTCTCAAGGATCTTACCGCTGTTGAGATCCAGTTCGATG
TAACCCACTCGTGCACCCAACTGATCTTCAGCATCTTTTACTTTCACCAGCGTTTCTGGGTGAGCAAAAA
CAGGAAGGCAAAATGCCGCAAAAAAGGGAATAAGGGCGACACGGAAATGTTGAATACTCATACTCTTCCT
TTTTCAATATTATTGAAGCATTTATCAGGGTTATTGTCTCATGAGCGGATACATATTTGAATGTATTTAG
AAAAATAAACAAATAGGGGTTCCGCGCACATTTCCCCGAAAAGTGCCAC
Features (pLannotate 1.2.2; 24 found; start..end, strand, type, name):
     36..88      -  misc_feature   bom (fragment): basis of mobility region from pBR322
    243..622     +  enhancer       CMV enhancer: human cytomegalovirus immediate early enhancer
    623..826     +  promoter       CMV promoter: human cytomegalovirus (CMV) immediate early promoter
    828..847     +  promoter       PLtetO-1 promoter (fragment): modified phage lambda PL promoter with tet operator sites (Lutz and Bujard, 1997)
    849..868     +  promoter       PLtetO-1 promoter (fragment): modified phage lambda PL promoter with tet operator sites (Lutz and Bujard, 1997)
    876..909     +  promoter       TRE3GV promoter (fragment): 3rd-generation Tet-responsive promoter that can be activated by binding of Tet-On® 3G, optimized for retroviral and lentiviral vectors
   1051..1428    +  CDS            H2B: human histone H2B; HIST1H2BJ
   1441..2324    +  CDS            HaloTag® (fragment): modified bacterial dehalogenase that forms covalent bonds with chloroalkane derivatives
   2395..2829    +  CDS            TOMM20: TOM20_HUMAN - Also known as KIAA0016. Experimental evidence at protein level: Swiss-Prot protein existence level 1. Central component of the receptor complex responsible for the recognition and translocation of cytosolically synthesized mitochondrial preproteins. Together with TOM22 functions as the transit peptide receptor at the surface of the mitochondrion outer membrane and facilitates the movement of preproteins into the TOM40 translocation pore (By similarity). Required for the translocation across the mitochondrial outer membrane of cytochrome P450 monooxygenases. From Homo sapiens (Hum
   2857..3732    +  CDS            dhaA: DHAA_PSEPV - Experimental evidence at protein level: Swiss-Prot protein existence level 1. Catalyzes hydrolytic cleavage of carbon-halogen bonds in halogenated aliphatic compounds, leading to the formation of the corresponding primary alcohols, halide ions and protons. Has a broad substrate specificity, as it is able to dehalogenate mono- and di- chlorinated and brominated alkanes (up to at least C10), and the two isomers of 1,3-dichloropropene to 3-chloroallyl alcohol; the highest activity was found with 1,2-dibromoethane, while no activity was observed with the analog 1,2-dichloroethane. Fro
   3793..4017    +  polyA_signal   bGH poly(A) signal: bovine growth hormone polyadenylation signal
   4021..4042    +  promoter       SV40 promoter (fragment): SV40 enhancer and early promoter
   4063..4296    +  rep_origin     f1 ori (fragment) (sequence partly withheld): f1 bacteriophage origin of replication; arrow indicates direction of (+) strand synthesis
   4301..4348    +  protein_bind   FRT: FLP-mediated recombination occurs in the 8-bp core sequence TCTAGAAA (Turan and Bode, 2011). FLP recombinase from the Saccharomyces cerevisiae 2μ plasmid
   4356..5378    +  CDS            HygR: aminoglycoside phosphotransferase from E. coli; aph(4)-Ia; confers resistance to hygromycin
   5388..5513    +  CDS            ble (fragment): BLE_KLEPN - Experimental evidence at protein level: Swiss-Prot protein existence level 1. Binding protein with a strong affinity to the bleomycin family of antibiotics. Binds to CL990; an antimitotic-antibiotic compound. From Klebsiella pneumoniae.
   5508..5629    +  polyA_signal   SV40 poly(A) signal: SV40 polyadenylation signal
   5702..5718    -  protein_bind   lac operator: The lac repressor binds to the lac operator to inhibit transcription in E. coli. This inhibition can be relieved by adding lactose or isopropyl-β-D-thiogalactopyranoside (IPTG). lac repressor encoded by lacI
   5726..5756    -  promoter       lac promoter: promoter for the E. coli lac operon
   5771..5792    -  protein_bind   CAP binding site: CAP binding activates transcription in the presence of cAMP. E. coli catabolite activator protein
   5805..5897    -  CDS            lacI (fragment): lac repressor; lacI; The lac repressor binds to the lac operator to inhibit transcription in E. coli. This inhibition can be relieved by adding lactose or isopropyl-β-D-thiogalactopyranoside (IPTG).
   6080..6668    -  rep_origin     ori: high-copy-number ColE1/pMB1/pBR322/pUC origin of replication
   6839..7699    -  CDS            AmpR: β-lactamase; bla; confers resistance to ampicillin, carbenicillin, and related antibiotics
   7700..7804    -  promoter       AmpR promoter: bla
