[The description below was written by a language model from this plasmid's Addgene catalogue record and pLannotate feature annotations shown in this document.]
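Description:
pcDNA5/FRT/TO_H2B-HaloTag10-T2A-Tomm20-HaloTag9 is a mammalian expression plasmid of about 7.8 kb built on the pcDNA5/FRT/TO backbone. It is maintained in E. coli through a high-copy ColE1/pUC-type origin and an ampicillin resistance gene. The backbone also carries an FRT site placed directly upstream of a hygromycin resistance coding sequence, followed by an SV40 polyadenylation signal. No complete promoter is annotated ahead of the hygromycin gene. This fits the usual design of this vector family, in which FLP-mediated recombination into a genomic FRT landing site puts the marker under a resident promoter, so hygromycin selects for single-copy, site-specific integrants.

The payload is driven by the CMV enhancer and promoter, followed by short tet-operator matches. These correspond to the "TO" arrangement, which makes expression tetracycline-regulatable in cells that supply Tet repressor and constitutive otherwise. A single open reading frame, terminated by the bGH polyadenylation signal, encodes human histone H2B fused to HaloTag10 (HaloTag7-Q165W), then a T2A self-cleaving peptide, then human TOMM20 fused to HaloTag9 (HaloTag7-Q165H-P174R). The T2A is named in the construct title but not annotated; it presumably lies in the gap between the first HaloTag and TOMM20. The second HaloTag is annotated as its parent dehalogenase, dhaA. Ribosomal skipping at T2A yields two separate proteins from one transcript, one on chromatin in the nucleus and one on the mitochondrial outer membrane.

Both variants covalently bind chloroalkane ligands, and the associated publication title concerns HaloTag variants engineered for fluorescence lifetime multiplexing, so the construct presumably allows the two compartments to be distinguished by lifetime. The depositor notes 35 additional amino acids at the end of the insert that do not affect function.
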