Addgene plasmid #175525: pcDNA5/FRT/TO_H2B-HaloTag10-T2A-Tomm20-HaloTag9
Purpose: Co-expression of HaloTag10 (nuclear) and 9 (mitochondrial surface) in mammalian cells
Depositing lab: Kai Johnsson. Depositing organization: Max Planck Institute for Medical Research. Publication: Engineered HaloTag variants for fluorescence lifetime multiplexing. Frei MS, Tarnawski M, Roberti MJ, Koch B, Hiblot J, Johnsson K. Nat Methods. 2021 Dec 16. pii: 10.1038/s41592-021-01341-x. doi: 10.1038/s41592-021-01341-x. PubMed 34916672.
Backbone
  Vector backbone: pCDNA5/FR/TO
  Vector type: Mammalian Expression
  Selectable markers: Hygromycin
Growth in bacteria
  Bacterial resistance: Ampicillin, 100 μg/mL
  Growth temperature: 37°C
  Growth strain: DH5alpha
  Copy number: High Copy
Gene/Insert
  Gene/Insert name: H2B-HaloTag10 and Tomm20-HaloTag9 (alt names: H2B-HaloTag10; Tomm20-HaloTag9)
  Species: H. sapiens (human)
  Mutation: HaloTag10 = HaloTag7-Q165W and HaloTag9 = HaloTag7-Q165H-P174R
  Cloning method: Gibson Cloning
Terms and licenses: Academic/Nonprofit Terms; Industry Terms: Not Available to Industry
Depositor comments: Please note there are an additional 35 amino acids at the end of the insert. Depositor confirms these do not affect plasmid function. This plasmid was used in the experiments discussed in their publication.
How to cite: pcDNA5/FRT/TO_H2B-HaloTag10-T2A-Tomm20-HaloTag9 was a gift from Kai Johnsson (Addgene plasmid # 175525 ; http://n2t.net/addgene:175525 ; RRID:Addgene_175525)
